>Addgene plasmid #103759 | LSB-hsa-miR-942-5p | depositor full sequence | sequence record 196566 | Full Sequence
AATTGAGGGGATAACGCAGGAAAGAACATGTGAGCAAAAGGCCAGCAAAAGGCCAGGAACCGTAAAAAGG
CCGCGTTGCTGGCGTTTTTCCATAGGCTCCGCCCCCCTGACGAGCATCACAAAAATCGACGCTCAAGTCA
GAGGTGGCGAAACCCGACAGGACTATAAAGATACCAGGCGTTTCCCCCTGGAAGCTCCCTCGTGCGCTCT
CCTGTTCCGACCCTGCCGCTTACCGGATACCTGTCCGCCTTTCTCCCTTCGGGAAGCGTGGCGCTTTCTC
ATAGCTCACGCTGTAGGTATCTCAGTTCGGTGTAGGTCGTTCGCTCCAAGCTGGGCTGTGTGCACGAACC
CCCCGTTCAGCCCGACCGCTGCGCCTTATCCGGTAACTATCGTCTTGAGTCCAACCCGGTAAGACACGAC
TTATCGCCACTGGCAGCAGCCACTGGTAACAGGATTAGCAGAGCGAGGTATGTAGGCGGTGCTACAGAGT
TCTTGAAGTGGTGGCCTAACTACGGCTACACTAGAAGAACAGTATTTGGTATCTGCGCTCTGCTGAAGCC
AGTTACCTTCGGAAAAAGAGTTGGTAGCTCTTGATCCGGCAAACAAACCACCGCTGGTAGCGGTGGTTTT
TTTGTTTGCAAGCAGCAGATTACGCGCAGAAAAAAAGGATCTCAAGAAGATCCTTTGATCTTTTCTACGG
GGTCTGACGCTCAGTGGAACGAAAACTCACGTTAAGGGATTTTGGTCATGAGATTATCAAAAAGGATCTT
CACCTAGATCCTTTTAAATTAAAAATGAAGTTTTAAATCAATCTAAAGTATATATGAGTAAACTTGGTCT
GACAGTTACCAATGCTTAATCAGTGAGGCACCTATCTCAGCGATCTGTCTATTTCGTTCATCCATAGTTG
CCTGACTCCCCGTCGTGTAGATAACTACGATACGGGAGGGCTTACCATCTGGCCCCAGTGCTGCAATGAT
ACCGCGAGAACCACGCTCACCGGCTCCAGATTTATCAGCAATAAACCAGCCAGCCGGAAGGGCCGAGCGC
AGAAGTGGTCCTGCAACTTTATCCGCCTCCATCCAGTCTATTAATTGTTGCCGGGAAGCTAGAGTAAGTA
GTTCGCCAGTTAATAGTTTGCGCAACGTTGTTGCCATTGCTACAGGCATCGTGGTGTCACGCTCGTCGTT
TGGTATGGCTTCATTCAGCTCCGGTTCCCAACGATCAAGGCGAGTTACATGATCCCCCATGTTGTGCAAA
AAAGCGGTTAGCTCCTTCGGTCCTCCGATCGTTGTCAGAAGTAAGTTGGCCGCAGTGTTATCACTCATGG
TTATGGCAGCACTGCATAATTCTCTTACTGTCATGCCATCCGTAAGATGCTTTTCTGTGACTGGTGAGTA
CTCAACCAAGTCATTCTGAGAATAGTGTATGCGGCGACCGAGTTGCTCTTGCCCGGCGTCAATACGGGAT
AATACCGCGCCACATAGCAGAACTTTAAAAGTGCTCATCATTGGAAAACGTTCTTCGGGGCGAAAACTCT
CAAGGATCTTACCGCTGTTGAGATCCAGTTCGATGTAACCCACTCGTGCACCCAACTGATCTTCAGCATC
TTTTACTTTCACCAGCGTTTCTGGGTGAGCAAAAACAGGAAGGCAAAATGCCGCAAAAAAGGGAATAAGG
GCGACACGGAAATGTTGAATACTCATACTCTTCCTTTTTCAATATTATTGAAGCATTTATCAGGGTTATT
GTCTCATGAGCGGATACATATTTGAATGTAGCTCCGAATTTCTCGAGGGCTTGTCGACGACGGCGGTCTC
CGTCGTCAGGATCATGAATTCGACCCGCCTGCCACCATGACCGAGTACAAGCCCACGGTGCGCCTCGCCA
CCCGCGACGACGTCCCCCGGGCCGTACGCACCCTCGCCGCCGCGTTCGCCGACTACCCCGCCACGCGCCA
CACCGTCGACCCGGACCGCCACATCGAGCGGGTCACCGAGCTGCAAGAACTCTTCCTCACGCGCGTCGGG
CTCGACATCGGCAAGGTGTGGGTCGCGGACGACGGCGCCGCGGTGGCGGTCTGGACCACGCCGGAGAGCG
TCGAAGCGGGGGCGGTGTTCGCCGAGATCGGCCCGCGCATGGCCGAGTTGAGCGGTTCCCGGCTGGCCGC
GCAGCAACAGATGGAAGGCCTCCTGGCGCCGCACCGGCCCAAGGAGCCCGCGTGGTTCCTGGCCACCGTC
GGCGTCTCGCCCGACCACCAGGGCAAGGGTCTGGGCAGCGCCGTCGTGCTCCCCGGAGTGGAGGCGGCCG
AGCGCGCCGGGGTGCCCGCCTTCCTGGAGACATCCGCGCCCCGCAACCTCCCCTTCTACGAGCGGCTCGG
CTTCACCGTCACCGCCGACGTCGAGGTGCCCGAAGGACCGCGCACCTGGTGCATGACCCGCAAGCCCGGT
GCCTGATACGCGTGAATTCACTCCTCAGGTGCAGGCTGCCTATCAGAAGGTGGTGGCTGGTGTGGCCAAT
GCCCTGGCTCACAAATACCACTGAGATCTTTTTCCCTCTGCCAAAAATTATGGGGACATCATGAAGCCCC
TTGAGCATCTGACTTCTGGCTAATAAAGGAAATTTATTTTCATTGCAATAGTGTGTTGGAATTTTTTGTG
TCTCTCACTCGGAAGGACATATGGGAGGGCAAATCATTTAAAACATCAGAATGAGTATTTGGTTTAGAGT
TTGGCAACATATGCCCATATGCTGGCTGCCATGAACAAAGGTTGGCTATAAAGAGGTCATCAGTATATGA
AACAGCCCCCTGCTGTCCATTCCTTATTCCATAGAAAAGCCTTGACTTGAGGTTAGATTTTTTTTATATT
TTGTTTTGTGTTATTTTTTTCTTTAACATCCCTAAAATTTTCCTTACATGTTTTACTAGCCAGATTTTTC
CTCCTCTCCTGACTACTCCCAGTCATAGCTGTCCCTCTTCTCTTATGGAGATCCCTCGACCTGCAGCCCA
AGCTTGAATTCTCTAGAATTACCCTGTTATCCCTATGCTTGGTTTACCGAGCTCTTATTGGTTTTCAAAC
TTCATTGACTGTGCCCAACGCGCCTGGGAGCTCACGGGGACAGCCCCCCCCCAAAGCCCCCAGGGATGTA
ATTACGTCCCTCCCCCGCTAGGGGGCAGCAGCGAGCCGCCCGGGGCTCCGCTCCGGTCCGGCGCTCCCCC
CGCATCCCCGAGCCGGCAGCGTGCGGGGACAGCCCGGGCACGGGGAAGGTGGCACGGGATCGCTTTCCTC
TGAACGCTTCTCGCTGCTCTTTGAGCCTGCAGACACCTGGGGGGATACGGGGAAAAAGCTAGGCTGAAAG
ACCGGTTCTTAGAATGACACGCGCCTGGGAGCTCACGGGGACAGCCCCCCCCCAAAGCCCCCAGGGATGT
AATTACGTCCCTCCCCCGCTAGGGGGCAGCAGCGAGCCGCCCGGGGCTCCGCTCCGGTCCGGCGCTCCCC
CCGCATCCCCGAGCCGGCAGCGTGCGGGGACAGCCCGGGCACGGGGAAGGTGGCACGGGATCGCTTTCCT
CTGAACGCTTCTCGCTGCTCTTTGAGCCTGCAGACACCTGGGGGGATACGGGGAAAAAGCTAACTTCTGA
GACGACAACTTTGTATAGAAAAGTTGGCTCCGAATTCGCCCTTGACAGCAGAGATCCAGTTTGGTTAATT
AATTGGCTCCGGTGCCCGTCAGTGGGCAGAGCGCACATCGCCCACAGTCCCCGAGAAGTTGTGGGGAGGG
GTCGGCAATTGAACCGGTGCCTAGAGAAGGTGGCGCGGGGTAAACTGGGAAAGTGATGTCGTGTACTGGC
TCCGCCTTTTTCCCGAGGGTGGGGGAGAACCGTATATAAGTGCAGTAGTCGCCGTGAACGTTCTTTTTCG
CAACGGGTTTGCCGCCAGAACACAGGTAAGTGCCGTGTGTGGTTCCCGCGGGCCTGGCCTCTTTACGGGT
TATGGCCCTTGCGTGCCTTGAATTACTTCCACCTGGCTGCAGTACGTGATTCTTGATCCCGAGCTTCGGG
TTGGAAGTGGGTGGGAGAGTTCGAGGCCTTGCGCTTAAGGAGCCCCTTCGCCTCGTGCTTGAGTTGAGGC
CTGGCCTGGGCGCTGGGGCCGCCGCGTGCGAATCTGGTGGCACCTTCGCGCCTGTCTCGCTGCTTTCGAT
AAGTCTCTAGCCATTTAAAATTTTTGATGACCTGCTGCGACGCTTTTTTTCTGGCAAGATAGTCTTGTAA
ATGCGGGCCAAGATCTGCACACTGGTATTTCGGTTTTTGGGGCCGCGGGCGGCGACGGGGCCCGTGCGTC
CCAGCGCACATGTTCGGCGAGGCGGGGCCTGCGAGCGCGGCCACCGAGAATCGGACGGGGGTAGTCTCAA
GCTGGCCGGCCTGCTCTGGTGCCTGGCCTCGCGCCGCCGTGTATCGCCCCGCCCTGGGCGGCAAGGCTGG
CCCGGTCGGCACCAGTTGCGTGAGCGGAAAGATGGCCGCTTCCCGGCCCTGCTGCAGGGAGCTCAAAATG
GAGGACGCGGCGCTCGGGAGAGCGGGCGGGTGAGTCACCCACACAAAGGAAAAGGGCCTTTCCGTCCTCA
GCCGTCGCTTCATGTGACTCCACGGAGTACCGGGCGCCGTCCAGGCACCTCGATTAGTTCTCGAGCTTTT
GGAGTACGTCGTCTTTAGGTTGGGGGGAGGGGTTTTATGCGATGGAGTTTCCCCACACTGAGTGGGTGGA
GACTGAAGTTAGGCCAGCTTGGCACTTGATGTAATTCTCCTTGGAATTTGCCCTTTTTGAGTTTGGATCT
TGGTTCATTCTCAAGCCTCAGACAGTGGTTCAAAGTTTTTTTCTTCCATTTCAGGTGTCGTGAGAAGGGC
GAATTCGACCCAAGTTTGTACAAAAAAGCAGGCTGGATCCAGGTGCCACCATGGTGAGCGAGCTGATTAA
GGAGAACATGCACATGAAGCTGTACATGGAGGGCACCGTGAACAACCACCACTTCAAGTGCACATCCGAG
GGCGAAGGCAAGCCCTACGAGGGCACCCAGACCATGAGAATCAAGGCGGTCGAGGGCGGCCCTCTCCCCT
TCGCCTTCGACATCCTGGCTACCAGCTTCATGTACGGCAGCAAAACCTTCATCAACCACACCCAGGGCAT
CCCCGACTTCTTTAAGCAGTCCTTCCCCGAGGGCTTCACATGGGAGAGAGTCACCACATACGAAGATGGG
GGCGTGCTGACCGCTACCCAGGACACCAGCCTCCAGGACGGCTGCCTCATCTACAACGTCAAGATCAGAG
GGGTGAACTTCCCATCCAACGGCCCTGTGATGCAGAAGAAAACACTCGGCTGGGAGGCCTCCACCGAGAC
ACTGTACCCCGCTGACGGCGGCCTGGAAGGCAGAGCCGACATGGCCCTGAAGCTCGTGGGCGGGGGCCAC
CTGATCTGCAACCTTAAGACCACATACAGATCCAAGAAACCCGCTAAGAACCTCAAGATGCCCGGCGTCT
ACTATGTGGACAGGAGACTGGAAAGAATCAAGGAGGCCGACAAAGAGACATACGTCGAGCAGCACGAGGT
GGCTGTGGCCAGATACTGCGACCTCCCTAGCAAACTGGGGCACAAACTTAATTGAGAATTCTACCACCCA
GCTTTCTTGTACAAAGTGGTACGTCTCAAGACCAGAGGTCTCTGCTTGGTTCAAACACATGGCCAAAACA
GAGAAGAACACATGGCCAAAACAGAGAAGAACACATGGCCAAAACAGAGAAGAACACATGGCCAAAACAG
AGAAGAACAACCAGAAGAGACCTGTGCTTCACTCCTCAGGTGCAGGCTGCCTATCAGAAGGTGGTGGCTG
GTGTGGCCAATGCCCTGGCTCACAAATACCACTGAGATCTTTTTCCCTCTGCCAAAAATTATGGGGACAT
CATGAAGCCCCTTGAGCATCTGACTTCTGGCTAATAAAGGAAATTTATTTTCATTGCAATAGTGTGTTGG
AATTTTTTGTGTCTCTCACTCGGAAGGACATATGGGAGGGCAAATCATTTAAAACATCAGAATGAGTATT
TGGTTTAGAGTTTGGCAACATATGCCCATATGCTGGCTGCCATGAACAAAGGTTGGCTATAAAGAGGTCA
TCAGTATATGAAACAGCCCCCTGCTGTCCATTCCTTATTCCATAGAAAAGCCTTGACTTGAGGTTAGATT
TTTTTTATATTTTGTTTTGTGTTATTTTTTTCTTTAACATCCCTAAAATTTTCCTTACATGTTTTACTAG
CCAGATTTTTCCTCCTCTCCTGACTACTCCCAGTCATAGCTGTCCCTCTTCTCTTATGGAGATCCCGAGC
GGTGCGTTTTTATGCTTGTAGTATTGTATAATGTTTTTAAGATCCAAGCTTCTGACCTCTTCTCTTCCTC
CCACAGGGCCTCGAGACAATTGCATCGATGGTACCAGTGAAAGTCTGCAATGAATTCGAGTTGGCGCGCC
TGTCATTCTAAATCTCTCTTTCAGCCTAAAGCTTTTTCCCCGTATCCCCCCAGGTGTCTGCAGGCTCAAA
GAGCAGCGAGAAGCGTTCAGAGGAAAGCGATCCCGTGCCACCTTCCCCGTGCCCGGGCTGTCCCCGCACG
CTGCCGGCTCGGGGATGCGGGGGGAGCGCCGGACCGGAGCGGAGCCCCGGGCGGCTCGCTGCTGCCCCCT
AGCGGGGGAGGGACGTAATTACATCCCTGGGGGCTTTGGGAGGGGGCTGTCCCCGTGAGCTCCCAGGCGC
GCCTGTCATTCTAAATCTCTCTTTCAGCCTAAAGCTTTTTCCCCGTATCCCCCCAGGTGTCTGCAGGCTC
AAAGAGCAGCGAGAAGCGTTCAGAGGAAAGCGATCCCGTGCCACCTTCCCCGTGCCCGGGCTGTCCCCGC
ACGCTGCCGGCTCGGGGATGCGGGGGGAGCGCCGGACCGGAGCGGAGCCCCGGGCGGCTCGCTGCTGCCC
CCTAGCGGGGGAGGGACGTAATTACATCCCTGGGGGCTTTGGGGGGGGGCTGTCCCCGTGAGCTCCCAGG
CGCGCCAACTCGGTACCGTATCGATGTCGACGTTAACGCTAGTGATATCAACTTTGTATAGAAAAGTTGG
CTCCGAATTCGCCCTTGACAGCAGAGATCCAGTTTGGTTAATTAATTGGCTCCGGTGCCCGTCAGTGGGC
AGAGCGCACATCGCCCACAGTCCCCGAGAAGTTGTGGGGAGGGGTCGGCAATTGAACCGGTGCCTAGAGA
AGGTGGCGCGGGGTAAACTGGGAAAGTGATGTCGTGTACTGGCTCCGCCTTTTTCCCGAGGGTGGGGGAG
AACCGTATATAAGTGCAGTAGTCGCCGTGAACGTTCTTTTTCGCAACGGGTTTGCCGCCAGAACACAGGT
AAGTGCCGTGTGTGGTTCCCGCGGGCCTGGCCTCTTTACGGGTTATGGCCCTTGCGTGCCTTGAATTACT
TCCACCTGGCTGCAGTACGTGATTCTTGATCCCGAGCTTCGGGTTGGAAGTGGGTGGGAGAGTTCGAGGC
CTTGCGCTTAAGGAGCCCCTTCGCCTCGTGCTTGAGTTGAGGCCTGGCCTGGGCGCTGGGGCCGCCGCGT
GCGAATCTGGTGGCACCTTCGCGCCTGTCTCGCTGCTTTCGATAAGTCTCTAGCCATTTAAAATTTTTGA
TGACCTGCTGCGACGCTTTTTTTCTGGCAAGATAGTCTTGTAAATGCGGGCCAAGATCTGCACACTGGTA
TTTCGGTTTTTGGGGCCGCGGGCGGCGACGGGGCCCGTGCGTCCCAGCGCACATGTTCGGCGAGGCGGGG
CCTGCGAGCGCGGCCACCGAGAATCGGACGGGGGTAGTCTCAAGCTGGCCGGCCTGCTCTGGTGCCTGGC
CTCGCGCCGCCGTGTATCGCCCCGCCCTGGGCGGCAAGGCTGGCCCGGTCGGCACCAGTTGCGTGAGCGG
AAAGATGGCCGCTTCCCGGCCCTGCTGCAGGGAGCTCAAAATGGAGGACGCGGCGCTCGGGAGAGCGGGC
GGGTGAGTCACCCACACAAAGGAAAAGGGCCTTTCCGTCCTCAGCCGTCGCTTCATGTGACTCCACGGAG
TACCGGGCGCCGTCCAGGCACCTCGATTAGTTCTCGAGCTTTTGGAGTACGTCGTCTTTAGGTTGGGGGG
AGGGGTTTTATGCGATGGAGTTTCCCCACACTGAGTGGGTGGAGACTGAAGTTAGGCCAGCTTGGCACTT
GATGTAATTCTCCTTGGAATTTGCCCTTTTTGAGTTTGGATCTTGGTTCATTCTCAAGCCTCAGACAGTG
GTTCAAAGTTTTTTTCTTCCATTTCAGGTGTCGTGAGAAGGGCGAATTCGACCCAAGTTTGTACAAAAAA
GCAGGCTCGCCACCATGGTGAGCAAGGGCGAGGAGCTGTTCACCGGGGTGGTGCCCATCCTGGTCGAGCT
GGACGGCGACGTAAACGGCCACAAGTTCAGCGTGAGGGGCGAGGGCGAGGGCGATGCCACCAACGGCAAG
CTGACCCTGAAGTTCATCTGCACCACCGGCAAGCTGCCCGTGCCCTGGCCCACCCTCGTGACCACCCTGA
GCCACGGCGTGCAGTGCTTCGCCCGCTACCCCGACCACATGAAGCAGCACGACTTCTTCAAGTCCGCCAT
GCCCGAAGGCTACGTCCAGGAGCGCACCATCTTCTTCAAGGACGACGGCACCTACAAGACCCGCGCCGAG
GTGAAGTTCGAGGGCGACACCCTAGTGAACCGCATCGAGCTGAAGGGCGTCGACTTCAAGGAGGACGGCA
ACATCCTGGGGCACAAGCTGGAGTACAACTTCAACAGCCACAACATCTATATCATGGCCGTCAAGCAGAA
GAACGGCATCAAGGTGAACTTCAAGATCCGCCACAACGTGGAGGACGGCAGCGTGCAGCTCGCCGACCAC
TACCAGCAGAACACCCCCATCGGCGACGGCCCCGTGCTGCTGCCCGACAGCCACTACCTGAGCACCCAGT
CCGTGCTGAGCAAAGACCCCAACGAGAAGCGCGATCACATGGTCCTGCTGGAGTTCCGCACCGCCGCCGG
GATCACTCTCGGCATGGACGAGCTGTACAAGTAATACCACCCAGCTTTCTTGTACAAAGTGGTACGCGTG
AATTCACTCCTCAGGTGCAGGCTGCCTATCAGAAGGTGGTGGCTGGTGTGGCCAATGCCCTGGCTCACAA
ATACCACTGAGATCTTTTTCCCTCTGCCAAAAATTATGGGGACATCATGAAGCCCCTTGAGCATCTGACT
TCTGGCTAATAAAGGAAATTTATTTTCATTGCAATAGTGTGTTGGAATTTTTTGTGTCTCTCACTCGGAA
GGACATATGGGAGGGCAAATCATTTAAAACATCAGAATGAGTATTTGGTTTAGAGTTTGGCAACATATGC
CCATATGCTGGCTGCCATGAACAAAGGTTGGCTATAAAGAGGTCATCAGTATATGAAACAGCCCCCTGCT
GTCCATTCCTTATTCCATAGAAAAGCCTTGACTTGAGGTTAGATTTTTTTTATATTTTGTTTTGTGTTAT
TTTTTTCTTTAACATCCCTAAAATTTTCCTTACATGTTTTACTAGCCAGATTTTTCCTCCTCTCCTGACT
ACTCCCAGTCATAGCTGTCCCTCTTCTCTTATGGAGATCCCTCGACCTGCAGCCCAAGCTTGGCGTAATC
ATGGTCATAGCTGTTTCCTGTGTGAAATTGTTATCCGCTCACAATTCCACACAACATACGAGCCGGAAGC
ATAAAGTGTAAAGCCTGGGGTGCCTAATGAGTGAGCTAACTCACATTAATTGCGTTGCGCTCACTGCCCG
CTTTCCAGTCGGGAAACCTGTCGTGCCAGCGGATCGACAGTACTAAGCTTGGTCTAATACCCAATCTCTC
GTCTTATCCAGATGTTTTATACGCCTCTGGCCCGTGTCTCAAAATCTCTGATGTTACATTGCACAAGATA
AAATAATATCATCATGAACAATAAAACTGTCTGCTTACATAAACAGTAATACAAGGGGTGTTATGAGCCA
TATTCAACGGGAAACGTCGAGGCCGCGATTAAATTCCAACATGGATGCTGATTTATATGGGTATAAATGG
GCTCGCGATAATGTCGGGCAATCAGGTGCGACAATCTATCGCTTGTATGGGAAGCCCGATGCGCCAGAGT
TGTTTCTGAAACATGGCAAAGGTAGCGTTGCCAATGATGTTACAGATGAGATGGTCAGACTAAACTGGCT
GACGGAATTTATGCCTCTTCCGACCATCAAGCATTTTATCCGTACTCCTGATGATGCATGGTTACTCACC
ACTGCGATCCCCGGAAAAACAGCATTCCAGGTATTAGAAGAATATCCTGATTCAGGTGAAAATATTGTTG
ATGCGCTGGCAGTGTTCCTGCGCCGGTTGCATTCGATTCCTGTTTGTAATTGTCCTTTTAACAGCGATCG
CGTATTTCGTCTCGCTCAGGCGCAATCACGAATGAATAACGGTTTGGTTGATGCGAGTGATTTTGATGAC
GAGCGTAATGGCTGGCCTGTTGAACAAGTCTGGAAAGAAATGCATAAACTTTTGCCATTCTCACCGGATT
CAGTCGTCACTCATGGTGATTTCTCACTTGATAACCTTATTTTTGACGAGGGGAAATTAATAGGTTGTAT
TGATGTTGGACGAGTCGGAATCGCAGACCGATACCAGGATCTTGCCATCCTATGGAACTGCCTCGGTGAG
TTTTCTCCTTCATTACAGAAACGGCTTTTTCAAAAATATGGTATTGATAATCCTGATATGAATAAATTGC
AGTTTCATTTGATGCTCGATGAGTTTTTCTAATCAGAATTGGTTAATTGGTTGTAACACTGGCAGAGCAT
TACGCTGACTTGACGGGACGGCGCAAGCTCATGACCAAAATCCCTTAACGTGAGTTACGCGTCGTTCCAC
TGAGCGTCAGAGGTATCACTAGTATTACAGAGGTAAGTTATAACAGTCGCCTAACCC
Features (pLannotate 1.2.2; 28 found; start..end, strand, type, name):
     87..675     -  rep_origin     ori: high-copy-number ColE1/pMB1/pBR322/pUC origin of replication
    846..1706    -  CDS            AmpR: β-lactamase; bla; confers resistance to ampicillin, carbenicillin, and related antibiotics
   1707..1778    -  promoter       AmpR promoter: bla
   1857..2456    +  CDS            PuroR: puromycin N-acetyltransferase; pac from Streptomyces alboniger; confers resistance to puromycin
   2461..2541    +  CDS            HBB (fragment): HBB_PONPY - Experimental evidence at transcript level: Swiss-Prot protein existence level 2. Involved in oxygen transport from the lung to the various peripheral tissues. From Pongo pygmaeus (Bornean orangutan).
   2612..2667    +  polyA_signal   β-globin poly(A) signal: rabbit β-globin polyadenylation signal (Gil and Proudfoot, 1987)
   3646..3666    +  protein_bind   attB4: mutant version of attB; core recombination site for the Gateway® BP reaction BP Clonase™
   3734..3945    +  promoter       EF-1α core promoter: core promoter for human elongation factor EF-1α
   3946..4884    +  intron         EF-1α intron A: intron upstream of the start codon of human EF-1α
   4911..4931    +  protein_bind   attB1: mutant version of attB; core recombination site for the Gateway® BP reaction BP Clonase™
   4951..5646    +  CDS            mKate2: mKate2 is a basic (constitutively fluorescent) red fluorescent protein published in 2009, derived from Entacmaea quadricolor. It is reported to be a rapidly-maturing monomer with moderate acid sensitivity.
   5666..5690    -  protein_bind   attB2: mutant version of attB; recombination site for the Gateway® BP reaction BP Clonase™
   5838..5912    +  CDS            HBB (fragment): HBB_PONPY - Experimental evidence at transcript level: Swiss-Prot protein existence level 2. Involved in oxygen transport from the lung to the various peripheral tissues. From Pongo pygmaeus (Bornean orangutan).
   5983..6038    +  polyA_signal   β-globin poly(A) signal: rabbit β-globin polyadenylation signal (Gil and Proudfoot, 1987)
   6422..6447    +  misc_feature   SA: splice acceptor site
   7119..7139    +  protein_bind   attB4: mutant version of attB; core recombination site for the Gateway® BP reaction BP Clonase™
   7207..7418    +  promoter       EF-1α core promoter: core promoter for human elongation factor EF-1α
   7419..8357    +  intron         EF-1α intron A: intron upstream of the start codon of human EF-1α
   8384..8404    +  protein_bind   attB1: mutant version of attB; core recombination site for the Gateway® BP reaction BP Clonase™
   8415..9131    +  CDS            EBFP2: EBFP2 is a basic (constitutively fluorescent) blue fluorescent protein published in 2007, derived from Aequorea victoria. It is reported to be a rapidly-maturing monomer with moderate acid sensitivity.
   9139..9163    -  protein_bind   attB2: mutant version of attB; recombination site for the Gateway® BP reaction BP Clonase™
   9167..9247    +  CDS            HBB (fragment): HBB_PONPY - Experimental evidence at transcript level: Swiss-Prot protein existence level 2. Involved in oxygen transport from the lung to the various peripheral tissues. From Pongo pygmaeus (Bornean orangutan).
   9318..9373    +  polyA_signal   β-globin poly(A) signal: rabbit β-globin polyadenylation signal (Gil and Proudfoot, 1987)
   9756..9778    -  protein_bind   lac operator (fragment): The lac repressor binds to the lac operator to inhibit transcription in E. coli. This inhibition can be relieved by adding lactose or isopropyl-β-D-thiogalactopyranoside (IPTG). lac repressor encoded by lacI
   9782..9812    -  promoter       lac promoter: promoter for the E. coli lac operon
   9827..9848    -  protein_bind   CAP binding site: CAP binding activates transcription in the presence of cAMP. E. coli catabolite activator protein
   9861..9900    -  CDS            lacI (fragment): lac repressor; lacI; The lac repressor binds to the lac operator to inhibit transcription in E. coli. This inhibition can be relieved by adding lactose or isopropyl-β-D-thiogalactopyranoside (IPTG).
  10073..10882   +  CDS            KanR: aminoglycoside phosphotransferase; aph(3')-Ia; confers resistance to kanamycin in bacteria or G418 (Geneticin®) in eukaryotes
