[The description below was written by a language model from this plasmid's Addgene catalogue record and pLannotate feature annotations shown in this document.]
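Description:
LSB-hsa-miR-942-5p is a mammalian expression plasmid of about 11 kb, built on the Low Sensor Backbone (LSB) and used in synthetic biology as a fluorescence-based reporter of microRNA activity. It replicates in E. coli from a high-copy ColE1/pUC-type origin and carries both a β-lactamase (ampicillin) and an aminoglycoside phosphotransferase (kanamycin) gene, so it is maintained under dual selection. A puromycin N-acetyltransferase coding sequence followed by a rabbit β-globin polyadenylation signal is also present for selection in mammalian cells, although the feature table does not annotate a promoter directly upstream of it.

The payload consists of two parallel transcription units with the same architecture: a human EF-1α core promoter with its intron A, a fluorescent protein coding sequence, and a β-globin 3' region with poly(A) signal. Each unit is flanked by attB4, attB1 and attB2 Gateway recombination scars. One unit encodes the red protein mKate2 and the other the blue protein EBFP2. According to the record, a target site for human miR-942-5p sits in the 3' UTR of mKate2. It is not annotated as a separate feature, but it would fall in the gap between the mKate2 cassette and its β-globin sequences. When miR-942-5p is active in a transfected cell, it represses the mKate2 transcript, while EBFP2 is unaffected and serves as an internal reference for plasmid dose and expression capacity. The mKate2-to-EBFP2 ratio therefore reports miRNA activity.

The depositor notes that the repeated poly(A) elements make the plasmid inherently prone to recombination. The physical plasmid also differs from the deposited sequence by short insertions flanking the puromycin gene, which do not impair selection.
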