Addgene plasmid #103759: LSB-hsa-miR-942-5p
Purpose: Used to sense miRNA activity using fluorescence based tools. hsa-miR-942-5p target in 3' UTR of of mKate. miRNA activity can be measured by the repression of mKate2 relative to EBFP2 fluorescent proteins . Plasmid is inherently unstable; please see Depositor Comments
Depositing lab: Ron Weiss. Depositing organization: Massachusetts Institute of Technology. Publication: A mixed antagonistic/synergistic miRNA repression model enables accurate predictions of multi-input miRNA sensor activity. Gam JJ, Babb J, Weiss R. Nat Commun. 2018 Jun 22;9(1):2430. doi: 10.1038/s41467-018-04575-0. PubMed 29934631.
Backbone
  Vector backbone: Low Sensor Backbone (LSB)
  Vector type: Mammalian Expression, Synthetic Biology
Growth in bacteria
  Bacterial resistance: Ampicillin and Kanamycin, 100 & 50 μg/mL
  Growth temperature: 30°C
  Growth strain: NEB Stable
  Copy number: High Copy
Gene/Insert
  Gene/Insert name: hsa-miR-942-5p target
  Species: H. sapiens (human)
  Entrez Gene: MIR942 (a.k.a. MIRN942, hsa-mir-942, mir-942)
  Promoter: EF-1a
  Cloning method: Gibson Cloning
Terms and licenses: Academic/Nonprofit Terms; Industry Terms: Not Available to Industry
Depositor comments: Please note that this plasmid is inherently unstable due to a repeating poly A element. We recommend performing a diagnostic digest on multiple colonies upon receipt. The depositors would like to note the presence of several discrepancies between the depositor sequence and physical plasmid sequence. In particular, the sequences upstream and downstream of the puromycin coding region have 10 bp insertions which do not affect the ability to perform puromycin selection. The sequences for those regions within the physical plasmids are as follows: Upstream of Puro: GAATTCGACCGCCTGTCTCAAGGTGCCACC; Downstream of Puro: GCTTTGAGACTACGCGTGAATTCACTCCTC. Please contact if you are interested in this plasmid prior to placing an order.
How to cite: LSB-hsa-miR-942-5p was a gift from Ron Weiss (Addgene plasmid # 103759 ; http://n2t.net/addgene:103759 ; RRID:Addgene_103759)
