>Addgene plasmid #103759 | LSB-hsa-miR-942-5p | depositor partial sequence | sequence record 196567 | hsa-miR-942-5p target
CACATGGCCAAAACAGAGAAGAA
